>Addgene plasmid #208292 | pCMV-T7-BPNLS-CE-ABE8e-SpCas9(D10A)-BPNLS-P2A-EGFP (NK350) | addgene full sequence | sequence record 410847 | Addgene NGS Result
ATATGCCAAGTACGCCCCCTATTGACGTCAATGACGGTAAATGGCCCGCCTGGCATTATGCCCAGTACAT
GACCTTATGGGACTTTCCTACTTGGCAGTACATCTACGTATTAGTCATCGCTATTACCATGGTGATGCGG
TTTTGGCAGTACATCAATGGGCGTGGATAGCGGTTTGACTCACGGGGATTTCCAAGTCTCCACCCCATTG
ACGTCAATGGGAGTTTGTTTTGGCACCAAAATCAACGGGACTTTCCAAAATGTCGTAACAACTCCGCCCC
ATTGACGCAAATGGGCGGTAGGCGTGTACGGTGGGAGGTCTATATAAGCAGAGCTGGTTTAGTGAACCGT
CAGATCCGCTAGAGATCCGCGGCCGCTAATACGACTCACTATAGGGAGAGCCGCCACCATGAAACGGACA
GCCGACGGAAGCGAGTTCGAGTCACCAAAGAAGAAGCGGAAAGTCAGCAGTGACAAGAAGTACAGCATCG
GCCTGGCCATCGGCACCAACTCTGTGGGCTGGGCCGTGATCACCGACGAGTACAAGGTGCCCAGCAAGAA
ATTCAAGGTGCTGGGCAACACCGACCGGCACAGCATCAAGAAGAACCTGATCGGAGCCCTGCTGTTCGAC
AGCGGCGAAACAGCCGAGGCCACCCGGCTGAAGAGAACCGCCAGAAGAAGATACACCAGACGGAAGAACC
GGATCTGCTATCTGCAAGAGATCTTCAGCAACGAGATGGCCAAGGTGGACGACAGCTTCTTCCACAGACT
GGAAGAGTCCTTCCTGGTGGAAGAGGATAAGAAGCACGAGCGGCACCCCATCTTCGGCAACATCGTGGAC
GAGGTGGCCTACCACGAGAAGTACCCCACCATCTACCACCTGAGAAAGAAACTGGTGGACAGCACCGACA
AGGCCGACCTGCGGCTGATCTATCTGGCCCTGGCCCACATGATCAAGTTCCGGGGCCACTTCCTGATCGA
GGGCGACCTGAACCCCGACAACAGCGACGTGGACAAGCTGTTCATCCAGCTGGTGCAGACCTACAACCAG
CTGTTCGAGGAAAACCCCATCAACGCCAGCGGCGTGGACGCCAAGGCCATCCTGTCTGCCAGACTGAGCA
AGAGCAGACGGCTGGAAAATCTGATCGCCCAGCTGCCCGGCGAGAAGAAGAATGGCCTGTTCGGAAACCT
GATTGCCCTGAGCCTGGGCCTGACCCCCAACTTCAAGAGCAACTTCGACCTGGCCGAGGATGCCAAACTG
CAGCTGAGCAAGGACACCTACGACGACGACCTGGACAACCTGCTGGCCCAGATCGGCGACCAGTACGCCG
ACCTGTTTCTGGCCGCCAAGAACCTGTCCGACGCCATCCTGCTGAGCGACATCCTGAGAGTGAACACCGA
GATCACCAAGGCCCCCCTGAGCGCCTCTATGATCAAGAGATACGACGAGCACCACCAGGACCTGACCCTG
CTGAAAGCTCTCGTGCGGCAGCAGCTGCCTGAGAAGTACAAAGAGATTTTCTTCGACCAGAGCAAGAACG
GCTACGCCGGCTACATTGACGGCGGAGCCAGCCAGGAAGAGTTCTACAAGTTCATCAAGCCCATCCTGGA
AAAGATGGACGGCACCGAGGAACTGCTCGTGAAGCTGAACAGAGAGGACCTGCTGCGGAAGCAGCGGACC
TTCGACAACGGCAGCATCCCCCACCAGATCCACCTGGGAGAGCTGCACGCCATTCTGCGGCGGCAGGAAG
ATTTTTACCCATTCCTGAAGGACAACCGGGAAAAGATCGAGAAGATCCTGACCTTCCGCATCCCCTACTA
CGTGGGCCCTCTGGCCAGGGGAAACAGCAGATTCGCCTGGATGACCAGAAAGAGCGAGGAAACCATCACC
CCCTGGAACTTCGAGGAAGTGGTGGACAAGGGCGCTTCCGCCCAGAGCTTCATCGAGCGGATGACCAACT
TCGATAAGAACCTGCCCAACGAGAAGGTGCTGCCCAAGCACAGCCTGCTGTACGAGTACTTCACCGTGTA
TAACGAGCTGACCAAAGTGAAATACGTGACCGAGGGAATGAGAAAGCCCGCCTTCCTGAGCGGCGAGCAG
AAAAAGGCCATCGTGGACCTGCTGTTCAAGACCAACCGGAAAGTGACCGTGAAGCAGCTGAAAGAGGACT
ACTTCAAGAAAATCGAGTGCTTCGACTCCGTGGAAATCTCCGGCGTGGAAGATCGGTTCAACGCCTCCCT
GGGCACATACCACGATCTGCTGAAAATTATCAAGGACAAGGACTTCCTGGACAATGAGGAAAACGAGGAC
ATTCTGGAAGATATCGTGCTGACCCTGACACTGTTTGAGGACAGAGAGATGATCGAGGAACGGCTGAAAA
CCTATGCCCACCTGTTCGACGACAAAGTGATGAAGCAGCTGAAGCGGCGGAGATACACCGGCTGGGGCAG
GCTGAGCCGGAAGCTGATCAACGGCATCCGGGACAAGCAGTCCGGCAAGACAATCCTGGATTTCCTGAAG
TCCGACGGCTTCGCCAACAGAAACTTCATGCAGCTGATCCACGACGACAGCCTGACCTTTAAAGAGGACA
TCCAGAAAGCCCAGGTGTCCGGCCAGGGCGATAGCCTGCACGAGCACATTGCCAATCTGGCCGGCAGCCC
CGCCATTAAGAAGGGCATCCTGCAGACAGTGAAGGTGGTGGACGAGCTCGTGAAAGTGATGGGCCGGCAC
AAGCCCGAGAACATCGTGATCGAAATGGCCAGAGAGAACCAGACCACCCAGAAGGGACAGAAGAACAGCC
GCGAGAGAATGAAGCGGATCGAAGAGGGCATCAAAGAGCTGGGCAGCCAGATCCTGAAAGAACACCCCGT
GGAAAACACCCAGCTGCAGAACGAGAAGCTGTACCTGTACTACCTGCAGAATGGGCGGGATATGTACGTG
GACCAGGAACTGGACATCAACCGGCTGTCCGACTACGATGTGGACCATATCGTGCCTCAGAGCTTTCTGA
AGGACGACTCCATCGACAACAAGGTGCTGACCAGAAGCGACAAGAACCGGGGCAAGAGCGACAACGTGCC
CTCCGAAGAGGTCGTGAAGAAGATGAAGAACTACTGGCGGCAGCTGCTGAACGCCAAGCTGATTACCCAG
AGAAAGTTCGACAATCTGACCAAGGCCGAGAGAGGCGGCCTGAGCGAACTGGATAAGGCCGGCTTCATCA
AGAGACAGCTGGTGGAAACCCGGCAGATCACAAAGCACGTGGCACAGATCCTGGACTCCCGGATGAACAC
TAAGTACGACGAGAATGACAAGCTGATCCGGGAAGTGAAAGTGATCACCCTGAAGTCCAAGCTGGTGTCC
GATTTCCGGAAGGATTTCCAGTTTTACAAAGTGCGCGAGATCAACAACTACCACCACGCCCACGACGCCT
ACCTGAACGCCGTCGTGGGAACCGCCCTGATCAAAAAGTACCCTAAGCTGGAAAGCGAGTTCGTGTACGG
CGACTACAAGGTGTACGACGTGCGGAAGATGATCGCCAAGAGCGAGCAGGAAATCGGCAAGGCTACCGCC
AAGTACTTCTTCTACAGCAACATCATGAACTTTTTCAAGTCTGGTGGCAGTTCCGGTGGTTCTTCCGGAA
GCGAAACTCCAGGGACAAGCGAATCCGCCACACCAGAGAGCTCCGGCGGCTCCTCCGGAGGATCCTCTGA
GGTGGAGTTTTCCCACGAGTACTGGATGAGACATGCCCTGACCCTGGCCAAGAGGGCACGCGATGAGAGG
GAGGTGCCTGTGGGAGCCGTGCTGGTGCTGAACAATAGAGTGATCGGCGAGGGCTGGAACAGAGCCATCG
GCCTGCACGACCCAACAGCCCATGCCGAAATTATGGCCCTGAGACAGGGCGGCCTGGTCATGCAGAACTA
CAGACTGATTGACGCCACCCTGTACGTGACATTCGAGCCTTGCGTGATGTGCGCCGGCGCCATGATCCAC
TCTAGGATCGGCCGCGTGGTGTTTGGCGTGAGGAACAGCAAAAGAGGCGCCGCAGGCTCCCTGATGAACG
TGCTGAACTACCCCGGCATGAATCACCGCGTCGAAATTACCGAGGGAATCCTGGCAGATGAATGTGCCGC
CCTGCTGTGCGATTTCTACCGGATGCCTAGACAGGTGTTCAATGCTCAGAAGAAGGCCCAGAGCTCCATC
AACTCCGGAGGATCTAGCGGAGGCTCCTCTGGCTCTGAGACACCTGGCACAAGCGAGAGCGCAACACCTG
AAAGCAGCGGGGGCAGCAGCGGGGGGTCAGAGACAAACGGCGAAACCGGGGAGATCGTGTGGGATAAGGG
CCGGGATTTTGCCACCGTGCGGAAAGTGCTGAGCATGCCCCAAGTGAATATCGTGAAAAAGACCGAGGTG
CAGACAGGCGGCTTCAGCAAAGAGTCTATCCTGCCCAAGAGGAACAGCGATAAGCTGATCGCCAGAAAGA
AGGACTGGGACCCTAAGAAGTACGGCGGCTTCGACAGCCCCACCGTGGCCTATTCTGTGCTGGTGGTGGC
CAAAGTGGAAAAGGGCAAGTCCAAGAAACTGAAGAGTGTGAAAGAGCTGCTGGGGATCACCATCATGGAA
AGAAGCAGCTTCGAGAAGAATCCCATCGACTTTCTGGAAGCCAAGGGCTACAAAGAAGTGAAAAAGGACC
TGATCATCAAGCTGCCTAAGTACTCCCTGTTCGAGCTGGAAAACGGCCGGAAGAGAATGCTGGCCTCTGC
CGGCGAACTGCAGAAGGGAAACGAACTGGCCCTGCCCTCCAAATATGTGAACTTCCTGTACCTGGCCAGC
CACTATGAGAAGCTGAAGGGCTCCCCCGAGGATAATGAGCAGAAACAGCTGTTTGTGGAACAGCACAAGC
ACTACCTGGACGAGATCATCGAGCAGATCAGCGAGTTCTCCAAGAGAGTGATCCTGGCCGACGCTAATCT
GGACAAAGTGCTGTCCGCCTACAACAAGCACCGGGATAAGCCCATCAGAGAGCAGGCCGAGAATATCATC
CACCTGTTTACCCTGACCAATCTGGGAGCCCCTGCCGCCTTCAAGTACTTTGACACCACCATCGACCGGA
AGAGGTACACCAGCACCAAAGAGGTGCTGGACGCCACCCTGATCCACCAGAGCATCACCGGCCTGTACGA
GACACGGATCGACCTGTCTCAGCTGGGAGGTGACTCTGGCGGCTCAAAAAGAACCGCCGACGGCAGCGAA
TTCGAGCCCAAGAAGAAGAGGAAAGTCGGAAGCGGAGCTACTAACTTCAGCCTGCTGAAGCAGGCTGGAG
ACGTGGAGGAGAACCCTGGACCTATGGTGAGCAAGGGCGAGGAGCTGTTCACCGGGGTGGTGCCCATCCT
GGTCGAGCTGGACGGCGACGTAAACGGCCACAAGTTCAGCGTGTCCGGCGAGGGCGAGGGCGATGCCACC
TACGGCAAGCTGACCCTGAAGTTCATCTGCACCACCGGCAAGCTGCCCGTGCCCTGGCCCACCCTCGTGA
CCACCCTGACCTATGGAGTGCAGTGCTTCAGCCGCTACCCCGACCACATGAAGCAGCACGACTTCTTCAA
GTCCGCCATGCCCGAAGGCTACGTCCAGGAGCGCACCATCTTCTTCAAGGACGACGGCAACTACAAGACC
CGCGCCGAGGTGAAGTTCGAGGGCGACACCCTGGTGAACCGCATCGAGCTGAAGGGCATCGACTTCAAGG
AGGACGGCAACATCCTGGGGCACAAGCTGGAGTACAACTACAACAGCCACAACGTCTATATCATGGCCGA
CAAGCAGAAGAACGGCATCAAGGTGAACTTCAAGATCCGCCACAACATCGAGGACGGCAGCGTGCAGCTC
GCCGACCACTACCAGCAGAACACCCCCATCGGCGACGGCCCCGTGCTGCTGCCCGACAACCACTACCTGA
GCACCCAGTCCGCCCTGAGCAAAGACCCCAACGAGAAGCGCGATCACATGGTCCTGCTGGAGTTCGTGAC
CGCCGCCGGGATCACTCTCGGCATGGACGAGCTGTACAAGTCTGGTGGTTCTCCCAAGAAGAAGAGGAAA
GTCTAACCGGTCATCATCACCATCACCATTGAGTTTAAACCCGCTGATCAGCCTCGACTGTGCCTTCTAG
TTGCCAGCCATCTGTTGTTTGCCCCTCCCCCGTGCCTTCCTTGACCCTGGAAGGTGCCACTCCCACTGTC
CTTTCCTAATAAAATGAGGAAATTGCATCGCATTGTCTGAGTAGGTGTCATTCTATTCTGGGGGGTGGGG
TGGGGCAGGACAGCAAGGGGGAGGATTGGGAAGACAATAGCAGGCATGCTGGGGATGCGGTGGGCTCTAT
GGCTTCTGAGGCGGAAAGAACCAGCTGGGGCTCGATACCGTCGACCTCTAGCTAGAGCTTGGCGTAATCA
TGGTCATAGCTGTTTCCTGTGTGAAATTGTTATCCGCTCACAATTCCACACAACATACGAGCCGGAAGCA
TAAAGTGTAAAGCCTAGGGTGCCTAATGAGTGAGCTAACTCACATTAATTGCGTTGCGCTCACTGCCCGC
TTTCCAGTCGGGAAACCTGTCGTGCCAGCTGCATTAATGAATCGGCCAACGCGCGGGGAGAGGCGGTTTG
CGTATTGGGCGCTCTTCCGCTTCCTCGCTCACTGACTCGCTGCGCTCGGTCGTTCGGCTGCGGCGAGCGG
TATCAGCTCACTCAAAGGCGGTAATACGGTTATCCACAGAATCAGGGGATAACGCAGGAAAGAACATGTG
AGCAAAAGGCCAGCAAAAGGCCAGGAACCGTAAAAAGGCCGCGTTGCTGGCGTTTTTCCATAGGCTCCGC
CCCCCTGACGAGCATCACAAAAATCGACGCTCAAGTCAGAGGTGGCGAAACCCGACAGGACTATAAAGAT
ACCAGGCGTTTCCCCCTGGAAGCTCCCTCGTGCGCTCTCCTGTTCCGACCCTGCCGCTTACCGGATACCT
GTCCGCCTTTCTCCCTTCGGGAAGCGTGGCGCTTTCTCATAGCTCACGCTGTAGGTATCTCAGTTCGGTG
TAGGTCGTTCGCTCCAAGCTGGGCTGTGTGCACGAACCCCCCGTTCAGCCCGACCGCTGCGCCTTATCCG
GTAACTATCGTCTTGAGTCCAACCCGGTAAGACACGACTTATCGCCACTGGCAGCAGCCACTGGTAACAG
GATTAGCAGAGCGAGGTATGTAGGCGGTGCTACAGAGTTCTTGAAGTGGTGGCCTAACTACGGCTACACT
AGAAGAACAGTATTTGGTATCTGCGCTCTGCTGAAGCCAGTTACCTTCGGAAAAAGAGTTGGTAGCTCTT
GATCCGGCAAACAAACCACCGCTGGTAGCGGTGGTTTTTTTGTTTGCAAGCAGCAGATTACGCGCAGAAA
AAAAGGATCTCAAGAAGATCCTTTGATCTTTTCTACGGGGTCTGACACTCAGTGGAACGAAAACTCACGT
TAAGGGATTTTGGTCATGAGATTATCAAAAAGGATCTTCACCTAGATCCTTTTAAATTAAAAATGAAGTT
TTAAATCAATCTAAAGTATATATGAGTAAACTTGGTCTGACAGTTACCAATGCTTAATCAGTGAGGCACC
TATCTCAGCGATCTGTCTATTTCGTTCATCCATAGTTGCCTGACTCCCCGTCGTGTAGATAACTACGATA
CGGGAGGGCTTACCATCTGGCCCCAGTGCTGCAATGATACCGCGAGACCCACGCTCACCGGCTCCAGATT
TATCAGCAATAAACCAGCCAGCCGGAAGGGCCGAGCGCAGAAGTGGTCCTGCAACTTTATCCGCCTCCAT
CCAGTCTATTAATTGTTGCCGGGAAGCTAGAGTAAGTAGTTCGCCAGTTAATAGTTTGCGCAACGTTGTT
GCCATTGCTACAGGCATCGTGGTGTCACGCTCGTCGTTTGGTATGGCTTCATTCAGCTCCGGTTCCCAAC
GATCAAGGCGAGTTACATGATCCCCCATGTTGTGCAAAAAAGCGGTTAGCTCCTTCGGTCCTCCGATCGT
TGTCAGAAGTAAGTTGGCCGCAGTGTTATCACTCATGGTTATGGCAGCACTGCATAATTCTCTTACTGTC
ATGCCATCCGTAAGATGCTTTTCTGTGACTGGTGAGTACTCAACCAAGTCATTCTGAGAATAGTGTATGC
GGCGACCGAGTTGCTCTTGCCCGGCGTCAATACGGGATAATACCGCGCCACATAGCAGAACTTTAAAAGT
GCTCATCATTGGAAAACGTTCTTCGGGGCGAAAACTCTCAAGGATCTTACCGCTGTTGAGATCCAGTTCG
ATGTAACCCACTCGTGCACCCAACTGATCTTCAGCATCTTTTACTTTCACCAGCGTTTCTGGGTGAGCAA
AAACAGGAAGGCAAAATGCCGCAAAAAAGGGAATAAGGGCGACACGGAAATGTTGAATACTCATACTCTT
CCTTTTTCAATATTATTGAAGCATTTATCAGGGTTATTGTCTCATGAGCGGATACATATTTGAATGTATT
TAGAAAAATAAACAAATAGGGGTTCCGCGCACATTTCCCCGAAAAGTGCCACCTGACGTCGACGGATCGG
GAGATCGATCTCCCGATCCCCTAGGGTCGACTCTCAGTACAATCTGCTCTGATGCCGCATAGTTAAGCCA
GTATCTGCTCCCTGCTTGTGTGTTGGAGGTCGCTGAGTAGTGCGCGAGCAAAATTTAAGCTACAACAAGG
CAAGGCTTGACCGACAATTGCATGAAGAATCTGCTTAGGGTTAGGCGTTTTGCGCTGCTTCGCGATGTAC
GGGCCAGATATACGCGTTGACATTGATTATTGACTAGTTATTAATAGTAATCAATTACGGGGTCATTAGT
TCATAGCCCATATATGGAGTTCCGCGTTACATAACTTACGGTAAATGGCCCGCCTGGCTGACCGCCCAAC
GACCCCCGCCCATTGACGTCAATAATGACGTATGTTCCCATAGTAACGCCAATAGGGACTTTCCATTGAC
GTCAATGGGTGGAGTATTTACGGTAAACTGCCCACTTGGCAGTACATCAAGTGTATC
Features (pLannotate 1.2.2; 19 found; start..end, strand, type, name):
    132..335     +  promoter       CMV promoter: human cytomegalovirus (CMV) immediate early promoter
    377..395     +  promoter       T7 promoter: promoter for bacteriophage T7 RNA polymerase
    472..2073    +  CDS            dCas9(N): N-terminal portion of catalytically inactive Streptococcus pyogenes dCas9 carrying the D10A mutation (Zetsche et al., 2015)
   2074..3609    +  CDS            Cas9(C) (fragment): C-terminal portion of Streptococcus pyogenes Cas9 (Zetsche et al., 2015)
   3709..4197    +  CDS            tadA: TADA_ECOLI - Also known as yfhC. Experimental evidence at protein level: Swiss-Prot protein existence level 1. Catalyzes the deamination of adenosine to inosine at the wobble position 34 of tRNA(Arg2). Essential for cell viability. From Escherichia coli (strain K12).
   4300..5210    +  CDS            Cas9(C) (fragment): C-terminal portion of Streptococcus pyogenes Cas9 (Zetsche et al., 2015)
   5344..6060    +  CDS            EGFP: EGFP is a basic (constitutively fluorescent) green fluorescent protein published in 1996, derived from Aequorea victoria. It is reported to be a rapidly-maturing weak dimer with moderate acid sensitivity.
   6148..6372    +  polyA_signal   bGH poly(A) signal: bovine growth hormone polyadenylation signal
   6376..6397    +  promoter       SV40 promoter (fragment): SV40 enhancer and early promoter
   6402..6418    +  misc_feature   MCS (fragment): pBluescript multiple cloning site
   6467..6483    -  protein_bind   lac operator: The lac repressor binds to the lac operator to inhibit transcription in E. coli. This inhibition can be relieved by adding lactose or isopropyl-β-D-thiogalactopyranoside (IPTG). lac repressor encoded by lacI
   6491..6521    -  promoter       lac promoter: promoter for the E. coli lac operon
   6536..6557    -  protein_bind   CAP binding site: CAP binding activates transcription in the presence of cAMP. E. coli catabolite activator protein
   6570..6662    -  CDS            lacI (fragment): lac repressor; lacI; The lac repressor binds to the lac operator to inhibit transcription in E. coli. This inhibition can be relieved by adding lactose or isopropyl-β-D-thiogalactopyranoside (IPTG).
   6845..7433    -  rep_origin     ori: high-copy-number ColE1/pMB1/pBR322/pUC origin of replication
   7604..8464    -  CDS            AmpR: β-lactamase; bla; confers resistance to ampicillin, carbenicillin, and related antibiotics
   8465..8569    -  promoter       AmpR promoter: bla
   8640..8684    -  misc_feature   bom (fragment): basis of mobility region from pBR322
   8839..131     +  enhancer       CMV enhancer (across the origin): human cytomegalovirus immediate early enhancer
