[The description below was written by a language model from this plasmid's Addgene catalogue record and pLannotate feature annotations shown in this document.]
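Description:
pCMV-T7-BPNLS-CE-ABE8e-SpCas9(D10A)-BPNLS-P2A-EGFP (NK350) is a 9,087 nt mammalian expression and in vitro transcription plasmid encoding an adenine (A-to-G) base editor. It was built by Gibson cloning from the related pCMV-T7-ABE8e-nSpCas9-P2A-EGFP backbone. In bacteria it is maintained at high copy through a ColE1/pUC-type origin and selected with ampicillin via the β-lactamase (AmpR) gene. Short remnants of lac regulatory elements, an SV40 promoter fragment and a pBR322 bom fragment are backbone leftovers with no stated role.

The payload is a single human codon-optimized, synthetic open reading frame. It is driven by the CMV enhancer/promoter for expression in mammalian cells, with a T7 promoter immediately downstream so that editor mRNA can also be produced by T7 RNA polymerase. Rather than being fused to the Cas9 terminus, the TadA deaminase domain carrying the ABE8e mutations is inlaid within the SpCas9 D10A nickase. The feature table reflects this: Cas9 coding segments are interrupted by a tadA-derived segment, followed by the remaining C-terminal Cas9 portion. The annotation tool labels the N-terminal part "dCas9", but the record specifies only D10A, i.e. a nickase. The record does not explain the "CE" designation. Bipartite nuclear localization signals (BPNLS) flank the editor. A P2A self-cleaving peptide links it to EGFP, so transfected cells co-express a separate green fluorescent marker, and a bGH polyadenylation signal terminates the transcript.

No guide RNA cassette is annotated, so a guide must be supplied separately. The associated publication concerns optimizing base editors for functional correction of SMN2 as a treatment for spinal muscular atrophy.
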