Addgene plasmid #208292: pCMV-T7-BPNLS-CE-ABE8e-SpCas9(D10A)-BPNLS-P2A-EGFP (NK350)
Purpose: CMV and T7 promoter expression plasmid for human codon optimized CE-ABE8e-SpCas9 A-to-G base editor and P2A-EGFP
Depositing lab: Benjamin Kleinstiver. Depositing organization: Massachusetts General Hospital. Publication: Optimization of base editors for the functional correction of SMN2 as a treatment for spinal muscular atrophy. Alves CRR, Ha LL, Yaworski R, Sutton ER, Lazzarotto CR, Christie KA, Reilly A, Beauvais A, Doll RM, de la Cruz D, Maguire CA, Swoboda KJ, Tsai SQ, Kothary R, Kleinstiver BP. Nat Biomed Eng. 2023 Dec 6. doi: 10.1038/s41551-023-01132-z. PubMed 38057426.
Backbone
  Vector backbone: pCMV-T7-ABE8e-nSpCas9-P2A-EGFP (KAC978)
  Backbone manufacturer: Benjamin Kleinstiver (Addgene plasmid # 185910)
  Vector type: Mammalian Expression, CRISPR ; in vitro transcription; T7 promoter
Growth in bacteria
  Bacterial resistance: Ampicillin, 100 μg/mL
  Growth temperature: 37°C
  Growth strain: DH5alpha
  Copy number: High Copy
Gene/Insert
  Gene/Insert name: pCMV-T7-BPNLS-CE-ABE8e-SpCas9-BPNLS-P2A-EGFP (alt names: NK350; CE-ABE8e-SpCas9)
  Species: Synthetic
  Mutation: ABE8e mutations in TadA inlaid into nSpCas9(D10A)
  Promoter: CMV and T7
  Tag / fusion protein: BPNLS (N terminal on insert); BPNLS-P2A-EGFP (C terminal on insert)
  Cloning method: Gibson Cloning
  Sequencing primers: 5′ oBK6928-CCAAGTCTCCACCCCATTGACG; 3′ oBK219-GGGAGTGGCACCTTCCAGGGTC
Terms and licenses: Academic/Nonprofit Terms; Industry Terms: Not Available to Industry
How to cite: pCMV-T7-BPNLS-CE-ABE8e-SpCas9(D10A)-BPNLS-P2A-EGFP (NK350) was a gift from Benjamin Kleinstiver (Addgene plasmid # 208292 ; http://n2t.net/addgene:208292 ; RRID:Addgene_208292)
